>Addgene plasmid #197420 | pSpCas9(BB)-2A-mCherry | addgene full sequence | sequence record 388179 | Addgene NGS Result
GAGGGCCTATTTCCCATGATTCCTTCATATTTGCATATACGATACAAGGCTGTTAGAGAGATAATTGGAA
TTAATTTGACTGTAAACACAAAGATATTAGTACAAAATACGTGACGTAGAAAGTAATAATTTCTTGGGTA
GTTTGCAGTTTTAAAATTATGTTTTAAAATGGACTATCATATGCTTACCGTAACTTGAAAGTATTTCGAT
TTCTTGGCTTTATATATCTTGTGGAAAGGACGAAACACCGGGTCTTCGAGAAGACCTGTTTTAGAGCTAG
AAATAGCAAGTTAAAATAAGGCTAGTCCGTTATCAACTTGAAAAAGTGGCACCGAGTCGGTGCTTTTTTG
TTTTAGAGCTAGAAATAGCAAGTTAAAATAAGGCTAGTCCGTTTTTAGCGCGTGCGCCAATTCTGCAGAC
AAATGGCTCTAGAGGTACCCGTTACATAACTTACGGTAAATGGCCCGCCTGGCTGACCGCCCAACGACCC
CCGCCCATTGACGTCAATAGTAACGCCAATAGGGACTTTCCATTGACGTCAATGGGTGGAGTATTTACGG
TAAACTGCCCACTTGGCAGTACATCAAGTGTATCATATGCCAAGTACGCCCCCTATTGACGTCAATGACG
GTAAATGGCCCGCCTGGCATTGTGCCCAGTACATGACCTTATGGGACTTTCCTACTTGGCAGTACATCTA
CGTATTAGTCATCGCTATTACCATGGTCGAGGTGAGCCCCACGTTCTGCTTCACTCTCCCCATCTCCCCC
CCCTCCCCACCCCCAATTTTGTATTTATTTATTTTTTAATTATTTTGTGCAGCGATGGGGGCGGGGGGGG
GGGGGGGGCGCGCGCCAGGSGGGGSGGGGSGGGGSGGGGGGSGGGGGGGGGSGAGGSGGAGAGGTGCGGC
GGCAGCCAATCAGAGCGGCGCGCTCCGAAAGTTTCCTTTTATGGCGAGGCGGCGGCGGCGGCGGCCCTAT
AAAAAGCGAAGCGCGCGGCGGGCGGGAGTCGCTGCGCGCTGCCTTCGCCCCGTGCCCCGCTCCGCCGCCG
CCTCGCGCCGCCCGCCCCGGCTCTGACTGACCGCGTTACTCCCACAGGTGAGCGGGCGGGACGGCCCTTC
TCCTCCGGGCTGTAATTAGCTGAGCAAGAGGTAAGGGTTTAAGGGATGGTTGGTTGGTGGGGTATTAATG
TTTAATTACCTGGAGCACCTGCCTGAAATCACTTTTTTTCAGGTTGGACCGGTGCCACCATGGACTATAA
GGACCACGACGGAGACTACAAGGATCATGATATTGATTACAAAGACGATGACGATAAGATGGCCCCAAAG
AAGAAGCGGAAGGTCGGTATCCACGGAGTCCCAGCAGCCGACAAGAAGTACAGCATCGGCCTGGACATCG
GCACCAACTCTGTGGGCTGGGCCGTGATCACCGACGAGTACAAGGTGCCCAGCAAGAAATTCAAGGTGCT
GGGCAACACCGACCGGCACAGCATCAAGAAGAACCTGATCGGAGCCCTGCTGTTCGACAGCGGCGAAACA
GCCGAGGCCACCCGGCTGAAGAGAACCGCCAGAAGAAGATACACCAGACGGAAGAACCGGATCTGCTATC
TGCAAGAGATCTTCAGCAACGAGATGGCCAAGGTGGACGACAGCTTCTTCCACAGACTGGAAGAGTCCTT
CCTGGTGGAAGAGGATAAGAAGCACGAGCGGCACCCCATCTTCGGCAACATCGTGGACGAGGTGGCCTAC
CACGAGAAGTACCCCACCATCTACCACCTGAGAAAGAAACTGGTGGACAGCACCGACAAGGCCGACCTGC
GGCTGATCTATCTGGCCCTGGCCCACATGATCAAGTTCCGGGGCCACTTCCTGATCGAGGGCGACCTGAA
CCCCGACAACAGCGACGTGGACAAGCTGTTCATCCAGCTGGTGCAGACCTACAACCAGCTGTTCGAGGAA
AACCCCATCAACGCCAGCGGCGTGGACGCCAAGGCCATCCTGTCTGCCAGACTGAGCAAGAGCAGACGGC
TGGAAAATCTGATCGCCCAGCTGCCCGGCGAGAAGAAGAATGGCCTGTTCGGAAACCTGATTGCCCTGAG
CCTGGGCCTGACCCCCAACTTCAAGAGCAACTTCGACCTGGCCGAGGATGCCAAACTGCAGCTGAGCAAG
GACACCTACGACGACGACCTGGACAACCTGCTGGCCCAGATCGGCGACCAGTACGCCGACCTGTTTCTGG
CCGCCAAGAACCTGTCCGACGCCATCCTGCTGAGCGACATCCTGAGAGTGAACACCGAGATCACCAAGGC
CCCCCTGAGCGCCTCTATGATCAAGAGATACGACGAGCACCACCAGGACCTGACCCTGCTGAAAGCTCTC
GTGCGGCAGCAGCTGCCTGAGAAGTACAAAGAGATTTTCTTCGACCAGAGCAAGAACGGCTACGCCGGCT
ACATTGACGGCGGAGCCAGCCAGGAAGAGTTCTACAAGTTCATCAAGCCCATCCTGGAAAAGATGGACGG
CACCGAGGAACTGCTCGTGAAGCTGAACAGAGAGGACCTGCTGCGGAAGCAGCGGACCTTCGACAACGGC
AGCATCCCCCACCAGATCCACCTGGGAGAGCTGCACGCCATTCTGCGGCGGCAGGAAGATTTTTACCCAT
TCCTGAAGGACAACCGGGAAAAGATCGAGAAGATCCTGACCTTCCGCATCCCCTACTACGTGGGCCCTCT
GGCCAGGGGAAACAGCAGATTCGCCTGGATGACCAGAAAGAGCGAGGAAACCATCACCCCCTGGAACTTC
GAGGAAGTGGTGGACAAGGGCGCTTCCGCCCAGAGCTTCATCGAGCGGATGACCAACTTCGATAAGAACC
TGCCCAACGAGAAGGTGCTGCCCAAGCACAGCCTGCTGTACGAGTACTTCACCGTGTATAACGAGCTGAC
CAAAGTGAAATACGTGACCGAGGGAATGAGAAAGCCCGCCTTCCTGAGCGGCGAGCAGAAAAAGGCCATC
GTGGACCTGCTGTTCAAGACCAACCGGAAAGTGACCGTGAAGCAGCTGAAAGAGGACTACTTCAAGAAAA
TCGAGTGCTTCGACTCCGTGGAAATCTCCGGCGTGGAAGATCGGTTCAACGCCTCCCTGGGCACATACCA
CGATCTGCTGAAAATTATCAAGGACAAGGACTTCCTGGACAATGAGGAAAACGAGGACATTCTGGAAGAT
ATCGTGCTGACCCTGACACTGTTTGAGGACAGAGAGATGATCGAGGAACGGCTGAAAACCTATGCCCACC
TGTTCGACGACAAAGTGATGAAGCAGCTGAAGCGGCGGAGATACACCGGCTGGGGCAGGCTGAGCCGGAA
GCTGATCAACGGCATCCGGGACAAGCAGTCCGGCAAGACAATCCTGGATTTCCTGAAGTCCGACGGCTTC
GCCAACAGAAACTTCATGCAGCTGATCCACGACGACAGCCTGACCTTTAAAGAGGACATCCAGAAAGCCC
AGGTGTCCGGCCAGGGCGATAGCCTGCACGAGCACATTGCCAATCTGGCCGGCAGCCCCGCCATTAAGAA
GGGCATCCTGCAGACAGTGAAGGTGGTGGACGAGCTCGTGAAAGTGATGGGCCGGCACAAGCCCGAGAAC
ATCGTGATCGAAATGGCCAGAGAGAACCAGACCACCCAGAAGGGACAGAAGAACAGCCGCGAGAGAATGA
AGCGGATCGAAGAGGGCATCAAAGAGCTGGGCAGCCAGATCCTGAAAGAACACCCCGTGGAAAACACCCA
GCTGCAGAACGAGAAGCTGTACCTGTACTACCTGCAGAATGGGCGGGATATGTACGTGGACCAGGAACTG
GACATCAACCGGCTGTCCGACTACGATGTGGACCATATCGTGCCTCAGAGCTTTCTGAAGGACGACTCCA
TCGACAACAAGGTGCTGACCAGAAGCGACAAGAACCGGGGCAAGAGCGACAACGTGCCCTCCGAAGAGGT
CGTGAAGAAGATGAAGAACTACTGGCGGCAGCTGCTGAACGCCAAGCTGATTACCCAGAGAAAGTTCGAC
AATCTGACCAAGGCCGAGAGAGGCGGCCTGAGCGAACTGGATAAGGCCGGCTTCATCAAGAGACAGCTGG
TGGAAACCCGGCAGATCACAAAGCACGTGGCACAGATCCTGGACTCCCGGATGAACACTAAGTACGACGA
GAATGACAAGCTGATCCGGGAAGTGAAAGTGATCACCCTGAAGTCCAAGCTGGTGTCCGATTTCCGGAAG
GATTTCCAGTTTTACAAAGTGCGCGAGATCAACAACTACCACCACGCCCACGACGCCTACCTGAACGCCG
TCGTGGGAACCGCCCTGATCAAAAAGTACCCTAAGCTGGAAAGCGAGTTCGTGTACGGCGACTACAAGGT
GTACGACGTGCGGAAGATGATCGCCAAGAGCGAGCAGGAAATCGGCAAGGCTACCGCCAAGTACTTCTTC
TACAGCAACATCATGAACTTTTTCAAGACCGAGATTACCCTGGCCAACGGCGAGATCCGGAAGCGGCCTC
TGATCGAGACAAACGGCGAAACCGGGGAGATCGTGTGGGATAAGGGCCGGGATTTTGCCACCGTGCGGAA
AGTGCTGAGCATGCCCCAAGTGAATATCGTGAAAAAGACCGAGGTGCAGACAGGCGGCTTCAGCAAAGAG
TCTATCCTGCCCAAGAGGAACAGCGATAAGCTGATCGCCAGAAAGAAGGACTGGGACCCTAAGAAGTACG
GCGGCTTCGACAGCCCCACCGTGGCCTATTCTGTGCTGGTGGTGGCCAAAGTGGAAAAGGGCAAGTCCAA
GAAACTGAAGAGTGTGAAAGAGCTGCTGGGGATCACCATCATGGAAAGAAGCAGCTTCGAGAAGAATCCC
ATCGACTTTCTGGAAGCCAAGGGCTACAAAGAAGTGAAAAAGGACCTGATCATCAAGCTGCCTAAGTACT
CCCTGTTCGAGCTGGAAAACGGCCGGAAGAGAATGCTGGCCTCTGCCGGCGAACTGCAGAAGGGAAACGA
ACTGGCCCTGCCCTCCAAATATGTGAACTTCCTGTACCTGGCCAGCCACTATGAGAAGCTGAAGGGCTCC
CCCGAGGATAATGAGCAGAAACAGCTGTTTGTGGAACAGCACAAGCACTACCTGGACGAGATCATCGAGC
AGATCAGCGAGTTCTCCAAGAGAGTGATCCTGGCCGACGCTAATCTGGACAAAGTGCTGTCCGCCTACAA
CAAGCACCGGGATAAGCCCATCAGAGAGCAGGCCGAGAATATCATCCACCTGTTTACCCTGACCAATCTG
GGAGCCCCTGCCGCCTTCAAGTACTTTGACACCACCATCGACCGGAAGAGGTACACCAGCACCAAAGAGG
TGCTGGACGCCACCCTGATCCACCAGAGCATCACCGGCCTGTACGAGACACGGATCGACCTGTCTCAGCT
GGGAGGCGACAAAAGGCCGGCGGCCACGAAAAAGGCCGGCCAGGCAAAAAAGAAAAAGGAATTCGGAGGA
GGCGGTAGTGGCAGAGGAAGTCTGCTAACATGCGGTGACGTCGAGGAGAATCCTGGACCTAAGCTTCGAA
TTCTGATGGTGAGCAAGGGCGAGGAGGATAACATGGCCATCATCAAGGAGTTCATGCGCTTCAAGGTGCA
CATGGAGGGCTCCGTGAACGGCCACGAGTTCGAGATCGAGGGCGAGGGCGAGGGCCGCCCCTACGAGGGC
ACCCAGACCGCCAAGCTGAAGGTGACCAAGGGTGGCCCCCTGCCCTTCGCCTGGGACATCCTGTCCCCTC
AGTTCATGTACGGCTCCAAGGCCTACGTGAAGCACCCCGCCGACATCCCCGACTACTTGAAGCTGTCCTT
CCCCGAGGGCTTCAAGTGGGAGCGCGTGATGAACTTCGAGGACGGCGGCGTGGTGACCGTGACCCAGGAC
TCCTCCCTGCAGGACGGCGAGTTCATCTACAAGGTGAAGCTGCGCGGCACCAACTTCCCCTCCGACGGCC
CTGTAATGCAGAAGAAGACTATGGGCTGGGAGGCCTCCTCCGAGCGGATGTACCCCGAGGACGGCGCCCT
GAAGGGCGAGATCAAGCAGAGGCTGAAGCTGAAGGACGGCGGCCACTACGACGCTGAGGTCAAGACCACC
TACAAGGCCAAGAAGCCCGTGCAGCTGCCCGGCGCCTACAACGTCAACATCAAGTTGGACATCACCTCCC
ACAACGAGGACTACACCATCGTGGAACAGTACGAACGCGCCGAGGGCCGCCACTCCACCGGCGGCATGGA
CGAGCTGTACAAGGAATTCTAACTAGAGCTCGCTGATCAGCCTCGACTGTGCCTTCTAGTTGCCAGCCAT
CTGTTGTTTGCCCCTCCCCCGTGCCTTCCTTGACCCTGGAAGGTGCCACTCCCACTGTCCTTTCCTAATA
AAATGAGGAAATTGCATCGCATTGTCTGAGTAGGTGTCATTCTATTCTGGGGGGTGGGGTGGGGCAGGAC
AGCAAGGGGGAGGATTGGGAAGAGAATAGCAGGCATGCTGGGGAGCGGCCGCAGGAACCCCTAGTGATGG
AGTTGGCCACTCCCTCTCTGCGCGCTCGCTCGCTCACTGAGGCCGGGCGACCAAAGGTCGCCCGACGCCC
GGGCTTTGCCCGGGCGGCCTCAGTGAGCGAGCGAGCGCGCAGCTGCCTGCAGGGGCGCCTGATGCGGTAT
TTTCTCCTTACGCATCTGTGCGGTATTTCACACCGCATA
[95 nt withheld, positions 6760-6854]
T
[46 nt withheld, positions 6856-6901]
C
[141 nt withheld, positions 6903-7043]
CCTTTGACGTTGGAGTCCACGTTCTTT
[37 nt withheld, positions 7071-7107]
ACTCTATCTCGGGCTATTCTTTTGATTTATAAGGGATTTTGCCGATTTCGGTCTATTGGTTAAAAAATGA
GCTGATTTAACAAAAATTTAACGCGAATTTTAACAAAATATTAACGTTTACAATTTTATGGTGCACTCTC
AGTACAATCTGCTCTGATGCCGCATAGTTAAGCCAGCCCCGACACCCGCCAACACCCGCTGACGCGCCCT
GACGGGCTTGTCTGCTCCCGGCATCCGCTTACAGACAAGCTGTGACCGTCTCCGGGAGCTGCATGTGTCA
GAGGTTTTCACCGTCATCACCGAAACGCGCGAGACGAAAGGGCCTCGTGATACGCCTATTTTTATAGGTT
AATGTCATGATAATAATGGTTTCTTAGACGTCAGGTGGCACTTTTCGGGGAAATGTGCGCGGAACCCCTA
TTTGTTTATTTTTCTAAATACATTCAAATATGTATCCGCTCATGAGACAATAACCCTGATAAATGCTTCA
ATAATATTGAAAAAGGAAGAGTATGAGTATTCAACATTTCCGTGTCGCCCTTATTCCCTTTTTTGCGGCA
TTTTGCCTTCCTGTTTTTGCTCACCCAGAAACGCTGGTGAAAGTAAAAGATGCTGAAGATCAGTTGGGTG
CACGAGTGGGTTACATCGAACTGGATCTCAACAGCGGTAAGATCCTTGAGAGTTTTCGCCCCGAAGAACG
TTTTCCAATGATGAGCACTTTTAAAGTTCTGCTATGTGGCGCGGTATTATCCCGTATTGACGCCGGGCAA
GAGCAACTCGGTCGCCGCATACACTATTCTCAGAATGACTTGGTTGAGTACTCACCAGTCACAGAAAAGC
ATCTTACGGATGGCATGACAGTAAGAGAATTATGCAGTGCTGCCATAACCATGAGTGATAACACTGCGGC
CAACTTACTTCTGACAACGATCGGAGGACCGAAGGAGCTAACCGCTTTTTTGCACAACATGGGGGATCAT
GTAACTCGCCTTGATCGTTGGGAACCGGAGCTGAATGAAGCCATACCAAACGACGAGCGTGACACCACGA
TGCCTGTAGCAATGGCAACAACGTTGCGCAAACTATTAACTGGCGAACTACTTACTCTAGCTTCCCGGCA
ACAATTAATAGACTGGATGGAGGCGGATAAAGTTGCAGGACCACTTCTGCGCTCGGCCCTTCCGGCTGGC
TGGTTTATTGCTGATAAATCTGGAGCCGGTGAGCGTGGAAGCCGCGGTATCATTGCAGCACTGGGGCCAG
ATGGTAAGCCCTCCCGTATCGTAGTTATCTACACGACGGGGAGTCAGGCAACTATGGATGAACGAAATAG
ACAGATCGCTGAGATAGGTGCCTCACTGATTAAGCATTGGTAACTGTCAGACCAAGTTTACTCATATATA
CTTTAGATTGATTTAAAACTTCATTTTTAATTTAAAAGGATCTAGGTGAAGATCCTTTTTGATAATCTCA
TGACCAAAATCCCTTAACGTGAGTTTTCGTTCCACTGAGCGTCAGACCCCGTAGAAAAGATCAAAGGATC
TTCTTGAGATCCTTTTTTTCTGCGCGTAATCTGCTGCTTGCAAACAAAAAAACCACCGCTACCAGCGGTG
GTTTGTTTGCCGGATCAAGAGCTACCAACTCTTTTTCCGAAGGTAACTGGCTTCAGCAGAGCGCAGATAC
CAAATACTGTTCTTCTAGTGTAGCCGTAGTTAGGCCACCACTTCAAGAACTCTGTAGCACCGCCTACATA
CCTCGCTCTGCTAATCCTGTTACCAGTGGCTGCTGCCAGTGGCGATAAGTCGTGTCTTACCGGGTTGGAC
TCAAGACGATAGTTACCGGATAAGGCGCAGCGGTCGGGCTGAACGGGGGGTTCGTGCACACAGCCCAGCT
TGGAGCGAACGACCTACACCGAACTGAGATACCTACAGCGTGAGCTATGAGAAAGCGCCACGCTTCCCGA
AGGGAGAAAGGCGGACAGGTATCCGGTAAGCGGCAGGGTCGGAACAGGAGAGCGCACGAGGGAGCTTCCA
GGGGGAAACGCCTGGTATCTTTATAGTCCTGTCGGGTTTCGCCACCTCTGACTTGAGCGTCGATTTTTGT
GATGCTCGTCAGGGGGGCGGAGCCTATGGAAAAACGCCAGCAACGCGGCCTTTTTACGGTTCCTGGCCTT
TTGCTGGCCTTTTGCTCACATGT
Features (pLannotate 1.2.2; 19 found; start..end, strand, type, name):
      1..241     +  promoter       U6 promoter: RNA polymerase III promoter for human U6 snRNA
    268..343     +  misc_RNA       gRNA scaffold: guide RNA scaffold for the Streptococcus pyogenes CRISPR/Cas9 system
    350..393     +  misc_RNA       gRNA scaffold (fragment): guide RNA scaffold for the Streptococcus pyogenes CRISPR/Cas9 system
    440..725     +  enhancer       CMV enhancer: human cytomegalovirus immediate early enhancer; contains an 18-bp deletion relative to the standard CMV enhancer
    727..1004    +  promoter       chicken β-actin promoter: No description available
   1005..1232    +  intron         hybrid intron: hybrid between chicken β-actin (CBA) and minute virus of mice (MMV) introns (Gray et al., 2011)
   1370..2971    +  CDS            Cas9(N): N-terminal portion of Streptococcus pyogenes Cas9 (Zetsche et al., 2015)
   2972..5470    +  CDS            Cas9(C): C-terminal portion of Streptococcus pyogenes Cas9 (Zetsche et al., 2015)
   5471..5518    +  CDS            nucleoplasmin NLS: bipartite nuclear localization signal from nucleoplasmin
   5606..6313    +  CDS            mCherry: mCherry is a basic (constitutively fluorescent) red fluorescent protein published in 2004, derived from Discosoma sp.. It is reported to be a very rapidly-maturing monomer with low acid sensitivity.
   6347..6458    +  polyA_signal   bGH poly(A) signal: bovine growth hormone polyadenylation signal
   6563..6703    +  repeat_region  AAV2 ITR: inverted terminal repeat of adeno-associated virus serotype 2 inverted
   6708..6759    -  misc_feature   bom (fragment): basis of mobility region from pBR322
   6778..7233    +  rep_origin     f1 ori (sequence partly withheld): f1 bacteriophage origin of replication; arrow indicates direction of (+) strand synthesis
   7234..7283    -  misc_feature   bom (fragment): basis of mobility region from pBR322
   7385..7420    -  CDS            rop (fragment): Rop protein, which maintains plasmids at low copy number; rop
   7515..7619    +  promoter       AmpR promoter: bla
   7620..8480    +  CDS            AmpR: β-lactamase; bla; confers resistance to ampicillin, carbenicillin, and related antibiotics
   8651..9239    +  rep_origin     ori: high-copy-number ColE1/pMB1/pBR322/pUC origin of replication
