[The description below was written by a language model from this plasmid's Addgene catalogue record and pLannotate feature annotations shown in this document.]
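Description:
pSpCas9(BB)-2A-mCherry is a 9.3 kb mammalian expression and CRISPR plasmid built on the PX458 backbone. It combines Streptococcus pyogenes Cas9, a red fluorescent marker and an empty sgRNA cloning site on one vector. It is propagated in E. coli through a high-copy ColE1/pUC-type origin and selected with ampicillin via the β-lactamase gene and its own promoter. An f1 phage origin is also present. A single AAV2 inverted terminal repeat lies downstream of the expression cassette, along with short bom and rop fragments. With only one ITR annotated, these look like backbone remnants, and the record does not present the plasmid as an AAV packaging vector.

The plasmid carries two transcription units. A human U6 RNA polymerase III promoter sits upstream of the S. pyogenes guide RNA scaffold, with a short gap between them where the "(BB)" backbone accepts a user-supplied guide sequence. A second, partial scaffold fragment is annotated just after the first. Downstream, a CMV enhancer, chicken β-actin promoter and hybrid intron drive Cas9. The annotation splits Cas9 into contiguous N- and C-terminal portions that together form the full coding region. It is followed by a nucleoplasmin nuclear localisation signal, mCherry and a bovine growth hormone polyadenylation signal. The 2A peptide named in the plasmid title is not separately annotated but would fall in the gap between the NLS and mCherry. A 2A element makes the ribosome skip a peptide bond, so Cas9 and mCherry are produced as separate proteins from one transcript.

Red fluorescence therefore marks transfected, Cas9-expressing cells and allows them to be identified or sorted during genome editing. The associated publication used genomic replacement of EB1 with a light-sensitive variant.
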