Addgene plasmid #197420: pSpCas9(BB)-2A-mCherry
Purpose: Cas9 from S. pyogenes with 2A-mCherry, and cloning backbone for sgRNA
Depositing lab: Torsten Wittmann. Publication: Growth cone advance requires EB1 as revealed by genomic replacement with a light-sensitive variant. Dema A, Charafeddine R, Rahgozar S, van Haren J, Wittmann T. Elife. 2023 Jan 30;12:e84143. doi: 10.7554/eLife.84143. PubMed 36715499.
Backbone
  Vector backbone: PX458
  Backbone size w/o insert (bp): 4239
  Total vector size (bp): 9300
  Vector type: Mammalian Expression, CRISPR
Growth in bacteria
  Bacterial resistance: Ampicillin, 100 μg/mL
  Growth temperature: 37°C
  Growth strain: DH5alpha
  Copy number: Unknown
Gene/Insert
  Gene/Insert name: Cas9
  Species: S. pyogenes
  Insert size (bp): 5061
  Tag / fusion protein: mCherry (C terminal on insert)
Resource information
  A portion of this plasmid was derived from a plasmid made by: Addgene #48138
Terms and licenses: Academic/Nonprofit Terms; Industry Terms: Not Available to Industry
Depositor comments: Please visit https://www.biorxiv.org/content/10.1101/2022.09.22.509085v1 for bioRxiv preprint.
How to cite: pSpCas9(BB)-2A-mCherry was a gift from Torsten Wittmann (Addgene plasmid # 197420 ; http://n2t.net/addgene:197420 ; RRID:Addgene_197420)
